Addgene plasmid #54778: FusionRed-Lifeact-7
Purpose: (Empty Backbone) Localization: Actin, Excitation: 580, Emission: 608
Depositing lab: Michael Davidson. Depositing organization: Florida State University, Tallahassee. Publication: A monomeric red fluorescent protein with low cytotoxicity. Shemiakina II, Ermakova GV, Cranfill PJ, Baird MA, Evans RA, Souslova EA, Staroverov DB, Gorokhovatsky AY, Putintseva EV, Gorodnicheva TV, Chepurnykh TV, Strukova L, Lukyanov S, Zaraisky AG, Davidson MW, Chudakov DM, Shcherbo D. Nat Commun. 2012;3:1204. doi: 10.1038/ncomms2208. PubMed 23149748.
Backbone
  Vector backbone: FusionRed-Lifeact
  Backbone size w/o insert (bp): 4800
  Vector type: Mammalian Expression
  Selectable markers: Neomycin (select with G418)
  Backbone size (bp): 4800
  Tag / fusion protein: FusionRed-Lifeact (C terminal on backbone)
Growth in bacteria
  Bacterial resistance: Kanamycin, 50 μg/mL
  Growth temperature: 37°C
  Growth strain: DH5alpha
  Copy number: High Copy
Gene/Insert
  Gene/Insert name: Lifeact-FusionRed
  Tag / fusion protein: FusionRed-Lifeact (C terminal on backbone)
Terms and licenses: Academic/Nonprofit Terms; Industry Terms
Depositor comments: mKate2.7C = FusionRed. Excitation = 580; Emission = 608
How to cite: FusionRed-Lifeact-7 was a gift from Michael Davidson (Addgene plasmid # 54778 ; http://n2t.net/addgene:54778 ; RRID:Addgene_54778)
