[The description below was written by a language model from this plasmid's Addgene catalogue record.]
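Description:
FusionRed-Lifeact-7 is a mammalian expression plasmid of about 4.8 kb that encodes a fusion of the Lifeact peptide with the monomeric red fluorescent protein FusionRed. Lifeact is a short actin-binding peptide widely used to decorate filamentous actin without requiring expression of a tagged actin itself, so the fusion serves as a live-cell marker of the actin cytoskeleton. The record lists the insert as Lifeact-FusionRed with the tag positioned at the C terminus on the backbone, which suggests that the fluorescent protein follows the Lifeact sequence. The "7" in the name may denote the linker between the two parts, but the record does not explain it. FusionRed, noted by the depositor as equivalent to the variant mKate2.7C, has an excitation maximum of 580 nm and an emission maximum of 608 nm. It was developed as a monomeric red protein with low cytotoxicity, which suits it to fusion tagging and prolonged imaging.

The plasmid is maintained at high copy number in E. coli under kanamycin selection. It also carries a neomycin resistance marker, allowing G418 selection of stably transfected mammalian cells. The catalogue classes it as an empty backbone, with the fusion cassette treated as part of the vector rather than as a separate insert. No feature table is provided, and the record does not state the promoter driving expression, the polyadenylation signal or the origin of replication. Typical use is transient or stable transfection of cultured mammalian cells to visualise actin structures in the red channel, alone or alongside green or other spectrally distinct reporters in multicolour fluorescence microscopy.
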