>Addgene plasmid #54778 | FusionRed-Lifeact-7 | addgene partial sequence | sequence record 91825 | CMV-F 5'-CGCAAATGGGCGGTAGGCGTG-3'
GTGAACCGTCAGATCCGCTAGCGCCACCATGGGCGTGGCCGACTTGATCAAGAAGTTCGAGTCCATCTCC
AAGGAGGAGGGGGATCCACCGGTCGCCACCATGGTGAGCGAGCTGATTAAGGAGAACATGCCCATGAAGC
TGTACATGGAGGGCACCGTGAACAACCACCACTTCAAGTGCACATCCGAGGGCGAAGGCAAGCCCTACGA
GGGCACCCAGACCATGAGAATCAAGGTCGTCGAGGGCGGCCCTCTCCCCTTCGCCTTCGACATCCTGGCT
ACCAGCTTCATGTACGGCAGCAGAACCTTCATCAAGCACCCTCCGGGCATCCCCGACTTCTTTAAGCAGT
CCTTCCCTGAGGGCTTCACATGGGAGAGAGTCACCACATACGAAGACGGGGGCGTGCTGACCGCTACCCA
GGACACCAGCCTCCAGGACGGCTGCCTCATCTACAACGTCAAGGTTAGAGGGGTGAACTTCCCAGCCAAC
GGCCCTGTGATGCAGAAGAAAACACTCGGCTGGGAGGCCTCCACCGAGACGATGTACCCCGCTGACGGCG
GCCTGGAAGGCGCATGTGACATGGCCCTGAAGCTCGTGGGCGGGGGCCACCTGATCTGCAACCTTGAGAC
CACATACAGATCCAAGAAACCCGCTACGAACCTCAAGATGCCCGGCGTCTACAACGTGGACCACAGACTG
GAAAGAATCAAGGAGGCCGACGATGAGACCTACGTCGAGCAGCACGAGGTGGCTGTGGCCAGATACTCTA
CTGGTGGCGCTGGTGATGGAGGTAAATGAGCGGCCGCGACTCTAGATCATAATCAGCCATACCACATT
